Addgene plasmid #14499: pIS53 SERP1 3'UTR
Depositing lab: David Bartel. Depositing organization: Whitehead Institute for Biomedical Research. Publication: Microarray analysis shows that some microRNAs downregulate large numbers of target mRNAs. Lim LP, Lau NC, Garrett-Engele P, Grimson A, Schelter JM, Castle J, Bartel DP, Linsley PS, Johnson JM. Nature. 2005 Feb 17. 433(7027):769-73. 10.1038/nature03315 PubMed 15685193.
Backbone
  Vector backbone: pIS1
  Backbone manufacturer: Bartel Lab
  Backbone size w/o insert (bp): 4085
  Vector type: Mammalian Expression, Luciferase
Growth in bacteria
  Bacterial resistance: Ampicillin, 100 μg/mL
  Growth temperature: 37°C
  Growth strain: DH5alpha
  Copy number: High Copy
Gene/Insert
  Gene/Insert name: SERP1 3'UTR (alt name: SERP1)
  Species: H. sapiens (human)
  Insert size (bp): 210
  Entrez Gene: SERP1 (a.k.a. RAMP4)
  Tag / fusion protein: luciferase (N terminal on backbone)
  Cloning method: Restriction Enzyme; 5′ cloning site SacI (not destroyed); 3′ cloning site XbaI (not destroyed)
  Sequencing primers: 5′ n/a; 3′ EBV rev primer (GTGGTTTGTCCAAACTCATC)
Terms and licenses: Academic/Nonprofit Terms; Industry Terms: Not Available to Industry
Depositor comments: SERP1 3'UTR in renilla luciferase reporter plasmid.
How to cite: pIS53 SERP1 3'UTR was a gift from David Bartel (Addgene plasmid # 14499 ; http://n2t.net/addgene:14499 ; RRID:Addgene_14499)
