[The description below was written by a language model from this plasmid's Addgene catalogue record.]
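Description:
pIS53 SERP1 3'UTR is a mammalian luciferase reporter plasmid built on the pIS1 backbone (about 4.1 kb without insert), a Renilla luciferase reporter vector. It carries a 210 bp fragment of the 3' untranslated region of human SERP1 (also known as RAMP4), cloned by restriction digestion between SacI and XbaI sites, both of which remain intact. The record lists luciferase as an N-terminal element on the backbone. In practice this means the UTR fragment sits downstream of the Renilla luciferase coding sequence, so it becomes part of the reporter transcript's 3'UTR rather than being translated. The plasmid is maintained in E. coli at high copy number under ampicillin selection. The record does not state the promoter driving luciferase, the polyadenylation signal or the origin of replication, and no feature table is available to confirm them.

With this design, luciferase output reports on post-transcriptional regulation conferred by the SERP1 UTR segment. Any element in the fragment that alters mRNA stability or translation, such as a microRNA binding site, should change Renilla activity after transfection into mammalian cells. The associated publication concerns the downregulation of large numbers of target mRNAs by microRNAs, so the construct was most likely used to test whether the SERP1 3'UTR responds directly to a microRNA. The record does not say which microRNA was involved, nor whether the fragment is wild type or carries site mutations. Reporters of this type are usually paired with a second, unregulated luciferase as a normalisation control, although the record does not describe one.
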