>Addgene plasmid #14499 | pIS53 SERP1 3'UTR | depositor partial sequence | sequence record 8124 | Author sequence
CACAACGAGCTCTCATAGCAGGTGCCTTATTCTTTGCTTTTAGTCAAACCATTCCATATCAGAATTTTCC
TTGGTTTACTATAGATATTTGGCTTTAAGTTGTTGTTTGTGTTTTTTAATGTACAATGTTCTGATAAATT
TGACTGTTAAATTGCTATAGCTAGCAATCATTTTACATATGTAAAATTGCATTCCCTTTGTATTTCTCTA
GAGTTGTG
